>Addgene plasmid #54713 | mCerulean-Lifeact-7 | depositor partial sequence | sequence record 85110 | insert sequence
GTGTACGGTGGGAGGTCTATATAAGCAGAGCTGGTTTAGTGAACCGTCAGATCCGCTAGCGCCACCATGG
GCGTGGCCGACTTGATCAAGAAGTTCGAGTCCATCTCCAAGGAGGAGGGGGATCCACCGGTCGCCACCAT
GGTGAGCAAGGGCGAGGAGCTGTTCACCGGGGTGGTGCCCATCCTGGTCGAGCTGGACGGCGACGTAAAC
GGCCACAAGTTCAGCGTGTCCGGCGAGGGCGAGGGCGATGCCACCTACGGCAAGCTGACCCTGAAGTTCA
TCTGCACCACCGGCAAGCTGCCCGTGCCCTGGCCCACCCTCGTGACCACCCTGACCTGGGGCGTGCAGTG
CTTCGCCCGCTACCCCGACCACATGAAGCAGCACGACTTCTTCAAGTCCGCCATGCCCGAAGGCTACGTC
CAGGAGCGCACCATCTTCTTCAAGGACGACGGCAACTACAAGACCCGCGCCGAGGTGAAGTTCGAGGGCG
ACACCCTGGTGAACCGCATCGAGCTGAAGGGCATCGACTTCAAGGAGGACGGCAACATCCTGGGGCACAA
GCTGGAGTACAACGCCATCAGCGACAACGTCTATATCACCGCCGACAAGCAGAAGAACGGCATCAAGGCC
AACTTCAAGATCCGCCACAACATCGAGGACGGCAGCGTGCAGCTCGCCGACCACTACCAGCAGAACACCC
CCATCGGCGACGGCCCCGTGCTGCTGCCCGACAACCACTACCTGAGCACCCAGTCCAAGCTGAGCAAAGA
CCCCAACGAGAAGCGCGATCACATGGTCCTGCTGGAGTTCGTGACCGCCGCCGGGATCACTCTCGGCATG
GACGAGCTGTACAAGTAAAGCGGCCGCGACTCTAGATCATAATCAGCCATACCACATTTGTAGAGGTTTT
ACTTGCTTTAAAAAACCTCCCACACCTCCCCCTGAACCTGAAACATAAAATGAATGCAATTGTTGTTGTT
AACTTGTTTATTGC
