>Addgene plasmid #54713 | mCerulean-Lifeact-7 | addgene partial sequence | sequence record 93327 | CMV-F 5'-CGCAAATGGGCGGTAGGCGTG-3'
GTGAACCGTCAGATCCGCTAGCGCCACCATGGGCGTGGCCGACTTGATCAAGAAGTTCGAGTCCATCTCC
AAGGAGGAGGGGGATCCACCGGTCGCCACCATGGTGAGCAAGGGCGAGGAGCTGTTCACCGGGGTGGTGC
CCATCCTGGTCGAGCTGGACGGCGACGTAAACGGCCACAAGTTCAGCGTGTCCGGCGAGGGCGAGGGCGA
TGCCACCTACGGCAAGCTGACCCTGAAGTTCATCTGCACCACCGGCAAGCTGCCCGTGCCCTGGCCCACC
CTCGTGACCACCCTGACCTGGGGCGTGCAGTGCTTCGCCCGCTACCCCGACCACATGAAGCAGCACGACT
TCTTCAAGTCCGCCATGCCCGAAGGCTACGTCCAGGAGCGCACCATCTTCTTCAAGGACGACGGCAACTA
CAAGACCCGCGCCGAGGTGAAGTTCGAGGGCGACACCCTGGTGAACCGCATCGAGCTGAAGGGCATCGAC
TTCAAGGAGGACGGCAACATCCTGGGGCACAAGCTGGAGTACAACGCCATCAGCGACAACGTCTATATCA
CCGCCGACAAGCAGAAGAACGGCATCAAGGCCAACTTCAAGATCCGCCACAACATCGAGGACGGCAGCGT
GCAGCTCGCCGACCACTACCAGCAGAACACCCCCATCGGCGACGGCCCCGTGCTGCTGCCCGACAACCAC
TACCTGAGCACCCAGTCCAAGCTGAGCAAAGACCCCAACGAGAAGCGCGATCACATGGTCCTGCTGGAGT
TCGTGACCGCCGCCGGGATCACTCTCGGCATGGACGAGCTGTACAAGTAAAGCGGCCGCGACTCTAGATC
ATAATCAGCCATACCACATTTGTAGAGGTTT
