[The description below was written by a language model from this plasmid's Addgene catalogue record.]
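Description:
mCerulean-Lifeact-7 is a mammalian expression plasmid of about 4.8 kb that encodes a fusion of Lifeact with the cyan fluorescent protein mCerulean. Lifeact is a short actin-binding peptide widely used to label filamentous actin in living cells with relatively little disturbance of actin dynamics. mCerulean is an improved monomeric cyan variant of GFP, recorded here with an excitation maximum of 433 nm and an emission maximum of 475 nm. The record lists the insert as Lifeact-mCerulean and describes the fluorescent protein as a C-terminal tag on the backbone, which suggests that Lifeact sits at the N-terminus with mCerulean fused behind it. The "7" in the name may refer to the linker between the two parts, but the record does not explain it. Although catalogued as an "empty backbone", the plasmid is effectively a ready-to-use actin localization marker.

The plasmid is maintained at high copy number in standard E. coli cloning strains under kanamycin selection. It also carries a neomycin resistance marker, so transfected mammalian cells can be selected with G418, for example to derive stable lines. No feature table is provided, and the record does not state the promoter driving the fusion, the polyadenylation signal or the origins of replication, so these cannot be described with certainty. The typical use is transient or stable expression in cultured mammalian cells to visualize actin structures such as stress fibres, lamellipodia and the cortical actin network by live-cell fluorescence microscopy. The cyan emission also makes it suitable for multicolour imaging alongside yellow or red fluorescent markers.
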