Addgene plasmid #54713: mCerulean-Lifeact-7
Purpose: (Empty Backbone) Localization: Actin, Excitation: 433, Emission: 475
Depositing lab: Michael Davidson. Depositing organization: Florida State University, Tallahassee.
Backbone
  Vector backbone: mCerulean-Lifeact
  Backbone size w/o insert (bp): 4800
  Vector type: Mammalian Expression
  Selectable markers: Neomycin (select with G418)
  Backbone size (bp): 4800
  Tag / fusion protein: mCerulean-Lifeact (C terminal on backbone)
Growth in bacteria
  Bacterial resistance: Kanamycin, 50 μg/mL
  Growth temperature: 37°C
  Growth strain: DH5alpha
  Copy number: High Copy
Gene/Insert
  Gene/Insert name: Lifeact-mCerulean
  Tag / fusion protein: mCerulean-Lifeact (C terminal on backbone)
Terms and licenses: Academic/Nonprofit Terms; Industry Terms: Not Available to Industry
Depositor comments: . Excitation = 433; Emission = 475
How to cite: mCerulean-Lifeact-7 was a gift from Michael Davidson (Addgene plasmid # 54713 ; http://n2t.net/addgene:54713 ; RRID:Addgene_54713)
